>Addgene plasmid #55877 | mRuby-Paxillin-22 | depositor partial sequence | sequence record 86783 | insert sequence
GATCCGCTAGCACCATGGACGACCTCGATGCCTTACTGGCAGACCTGGAATCCACCACCTCGCATATCTC
TAAGCGACCGGTGTTTCTAACAGAGGAAACGCCTTACTCCTACCCAACTGGAAACCATACGTACCAGGAG
ATTGCTGTGCCACCGCCGGTGCCCCCGCCGCCTTCCAGTGAGGCCCTAAATGGCACTGTGATTGACCCCT
TAGACCAGTGGCAACCCAGCGTGTCCAGATACGGCCACCAGCAACCTCAGTCCCAGTCTCCGATATACAG
CTCTAGTGCCAAAAGCTCCAGTGCCTCTGTTCCTAGAGACGGGCTCAGCTCCCCTTCTCCCCGTGCCAGT
GAGGAGGAACACGTGTACAGCTTCCCAAACAAGCAGAAGTCTGCAGAACCATCTCCCACAATGACCAGCA
CCTCCCTGGGCAGCAACCTCTCGGAACTGGACAGGCTTCTCCTGGAACTGAATGCTGTTCAACATAATCC
CCCCAGTGGCTTCTCAGCAGATGAAGTCAGCAGAAGCCCATCACTGCCCAATGTGACCGGACCTCACTAT
GTCATCCCAGAGAGCAGCAGCTCTGCAGGAGGGAAGGCTGCACCCCCTACAAAAGAAAAACCAAAGCGGA
ATGGTGGGCGTGGGATTGAAGATGTGCGTCCCAGTGTGGAGAGCCTGCTGGATGAGCTGGAGAGCTCTGT
GCCAAGCCCAGTCCCTGCAATCACTGTGAGCCAAGGGGAGGTGAGCAGCCCCCAGCGTGTCAACGCCAGT
CAGCAGCAGACCCGTATCTCTGCTTCTTCAGCTACACGAGAACTGGATGAGCTGATGGCGTCCCTCTCTG
ACTTTAAGTTCATGGCACAGGGGAAAGCCGGCGGCAGCAGCTCCCCACCATCCACCACCCCAAAGCCTGG
CAGTCAGCTGGACACCATGCTGGGAAGTCTGCAGTCTGACCTGAACAAACTGGGGGTAGCGACGGTCGCC
AAGGGTGTGTGCGGAGCCTGCAAGAAGCCGATTGCTGGGCAGGTAGTTACAGCCATGGGGAAGACCTGGC
ACCCTGAGCACTTCGTCTGCACCCACTGCCAGGAGGAGATTGGATCACGGAACTTCTTTGAGCGGGATGG
GCAGCCCTACTGTGAGAAGGACTATCACAACCTCTTCTCTCCTCGCTGCTACTACTGCAATGGGCCAATC
CTTGATAAAGTGGTGACGGCTTTGGACAGGACGTGGCACCCTGAACACTTTTTCTGTGCCCAGTGTGGAG
TTTTCTTTGGACCTGAAGGATTTCATGAGAAGGATGGCAAAGCCTATTGCCGCAAGGACTACTTTGACAT
GTTTGCTCCCAAGTGTGGAGGCTGTGCCCGGGCTATCCTGGAAAATTACATTTCTGCCTTAAACACCCTG
TGGCACCCTGAGTGCTTTGTCTGTCGGGAATGTTTCACACCGTTCATCAACGGCAGCTTCTTCGAGCACG
ACGGCCAGCCCTACTGCGAGGTGCATTACCACGAGCGCCGCGGCTCGCTGTGCTCTGGCTGCCAGAAGCC
CATCACGGGACGCTGCATCACTGCCATGGGCAAGAAATTTCACCCCGAACACTTTGTCTGTGCCTTCTGC
CTCAAGCAGCTCAACAAAGGAACCTTCAAAGAACAGAACGACAAGCCCTACTGTCAGAACTGCTTTCTCA
AACTCTTCTGTCTCGAGCTCAAGCTTCGAATTCTGCAGTCGACGGTACCGCGGGCCCGGGATCCACCGGT
CGCCACCATGAACAGCCTGATCAAAGAAAACATGCGGATGAAGGTGGTGCTGGAAGGCAGCGTGAACGGC
CACCAGTTCAAGTGCACCGGCGAGGGCGAGGGCAACCCCTACATGGGCACCCAGACCATGCGGATCAAAG
TGATCGAGGGCGGACCTCTGCCCTTCGCCTTCGACATCCTGGCCACATCCTTCATGTACGGCAGCCGGAC
CTTCATCAAGTACCCCAAGGGCATCCCCGATTTCTTCAAGCAGAGCTTCCCCGAGGGCTTCACCTGGGAG
AGAGTGACCAGATACGAGGACGGCGGCGTGATCACCGTGATGCAGGACACCAGCCTGGAAGATGGCTGCC
TGGTGTACCATGCCCAGGTCAGGGGCGTGAATTTTCCCAGCAACGGCGCCGTGATGCAGAAGAAAACCAA
GGGCTGGGAGCCCAACACCGAGATGATGTACCCCGCTGACGGCGGACTGAGAGGCTACACCCACATGGCC
CTGAAGGTGGACGGCGGAGGGCACCTGAGCTGCAGCTTCGTGACCACCTACCGATCCAAGAAAACCGTGG
GCAACATCAAGATGCCCGGCATCCACGCCGTGGACCACCGGCTGGAAAGGCTGGAAGAGTCCGACAACGA
GATGTTCGTGGTGCAGCGGGAGCACGCCGTGGCCAAGTTCGCCGGCCTGGGCGGAGGGTAAGCGGCCGCG
ACTCTAGATCATAATCAGCCATACCACATT
