>Addgene plasmid #55877 | mRuby-Paxillin-22 | addgene partial sequence | sequence record 117609 | mRuby2-R 5'- tccctcgatgactttgatcc-3'
TCGCCGGTGCACTTGAACTGGTGGCCGTTCACGCTGCCTTCCAGCACCACCTTCATCCGCATGTTTTCTT
TGATCAGGCTGTTCATGGTGGCGACCGGTGGATCCCGGGCCCGCGGTACCGTCGACTGCAGAATTCGAAG
CTTGAGCTCGAGACAGAAGAGTTTGAGAAAGCAGTTCTGACAGTAGGGCTTGTCGTTCTGTTCTTTGAAG
GTTCCTTTGTTGAGCTGCTTGAGGCAGAAGGCACAGACAAAGTGTTCGGGGTGAAATTTCTTGCCCATGG
CAGTGATGCAGCGTCCCGTGATGGGCTTCTGGCAGCCAGAGCACAGCGAGCCGCGGCGCTCGTGGTAATG
CACCTCGCAGTAGGGCTGCCCGTCGTGCTCGAAGAAGCTGCCGTTGATGAACGGTGTGAAACATTCCCGA
CAGACAAAGCACTCAGGGTGCCACAGGGTGTTTAAGGCAGAAATGTAATTTTCCAGGATAGCCCGGGCAC
AGCCTCCACACTTGGGAGCAAACATGTCAAAGTAGTCCTTGCGGCAATAGGCTTTGCCATCCTTCTCATG
AAATCCTTCAGGTCCAAAGAAAACTCCACACTGGGCACAGAAAAAGTGTTCAGGGTGCCACGTCCTGTCC
AAAGCCGTCACCACTTTATCAAGGATTGGCCCATTGCAGTAGTAGCAGCGAGGAGAGAAGAGGTTGTGAT
AGTCCTTCTCACAGTAGGGCTGCCCATCCCGCTCAAAGAAGTTCCGTGATCCAATCTCCTCCTGGCAGTG
GGTGCAGACGAAGTGCTCAGGGTGCCAGGTCTTCCCCATGGCTGTAACTACCTGCCCC
