>Addgene plasmid #55877 | mRuby-Paxillin-22 | addgene partial sequence | sequence record 117610 | mRuby2-R 5'- tccctcgatgactttgatcc-3'
TCGCCGGTGCACTTGAACTGGTGGCCGTTCACGCTGCCTTCCAGCACCACCTTCATCCGCATGTTTTCTT
TGATCAGGCTGTTCATGGTGGCGACCGGTGGATCCCGGGCCCGCGGTACCGTCGACTGCAGAATTCGAAG
CTTGAGCTCGAGACAGAAGAGTTTGAGAAAGCAGTTCTGACAGTAGGGCTTGTCGTTCTGTTCTTTGAAG
GTTCCTTTGTTGAGCTGCTTGAGGCAGAAGGCACAGACAAAGTGTTCGGGGTGAAATTTCTTGCCCATGG
CAGTGATGCAGCGTCCCGTGATGGGCTTCTGGCAGCCAGAGCACAGCGAGCCGCGGCGCTCGTGGTAATG
CACCTCGCAGTAGGGCTGCCCGTCGTGCTCGAAGAAGCTGCCGTTGATGAACGGTGTGAAACATTCCCGA
CAGACAAAGCACTCAGGGTGCCACAGGGTGTTTAAGGCAGAAATGTAATTTTCCAGGATAGCCCGGGCAC
AGCCTCCACACTTGGGAGCAAACATGTCAAAGTAGTCCTTGCGGCAATAGGCTTTGCCATCCTTCTCATG
AAATCCTTCAGGTCCAAAGAAAACTCCACACTGGGCACAGAAAAAGTGTTCAGGGTGCCACGTCCTGTCC
AAAGCCGTCACCACTTTATCAAGGATTGGCCCATTGCAGTAGTAGCAGCGAGGAGAGAAGAGGTTGTGAT
AGTCCTTCTCACAGTAGGGCTGCCCATCCCGCTCAAAGAAGTTCCGTGATCCAATCTCCTCCTGGCAGTG
GGTGCAGACGAAGTGCTCAGGGTGCCAGGTCTTCCCCATGGCTGTAACTACCTGCCC
