[The description below was written by a language model from this plasmid's Addgene catalogue record.]
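Description:
mRuby-Paxillin-22 is a mammalian expression plasmid that produces chicken (Gallus gallus) paxillin fused to the red fluorescent protein mRuby. It is built on an mRuby fluorescent-protein vector backbone of about 4.75 kb (excluding the insert), is maintained at high copy in E. coli under kanamycin selection, and carries a neomycin resistance marker so that transfected mammalian cells can be selected with G418. The record does not list the origin of replication or provide a feature map. The 3′ sequencing primer named for an SV40 polyadenylation signal suggests that this element terminates the expression cassette.

Expression of the fusion is driven by the CMV promoter, a strong constitutive promoter in most mammalian cell lines. Paxillin is an adaptor protein that concentrates at focal adhesions, the integrin-based contact sites between cells and the extracellular matrix, so the fusion acts as a fluorescent marker for these structures. The recorded spectral properties are excitation at 558 nm and emission at 605 nm, which places the signal in the orange-red range and makes it suitable for combination with green or blue probes. The record does not state which end of paxillin carries the tag, what the "22" in the name refers to, or how the insert was cloned. The construct is intended for transient or stable transfection followed by fluorescence microscopy to visualise the localisation and dynamics of focal adhesions in live or fixed cells.
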