Addgene plasmid #55877: mRuby-Paxillin-22
Purpose: Localization: Focal Adhesions, Excitation: 558, Emission: 605
Depositing lab: Michael Davidson. Depositing organization: Florida State University, Tallahassee.
Backbone
  Vector backbone: mRuby
  Backbone size w/o insert (bp): 4750
  Vector type: Mammalian Expression
  Selectable markers: Neomycin (select with G418)
Growth in bacteria
  Bacterial resistance: Kanamycin, 50 μg/mL
  Growth temperature: 37°C
  Growth strain: DH5alpha
  Copy number: High Copy
Gene/Insert
  Gene/Insert name: Paxillin (alt name: NM_204984.1)
  Species: G. gallus (chicken)
  Promoter: CMV
  Tag / fusion protein: mRuby
  Cloning method: Unknown
  Sequencing primers: 5′ CMV-F; 3′ SV40pA-R
Terms and licenses: Academic/Nonprofit Terms; Industry Terms
Depositor comments: . Excitation = 558; Emission = 605
How to cite: mRuby-Paxillin-22 was a gift from Michael Davidson (Addgene plasmid # 55877 ; http://n2t.net/addgene:55877 ; RRID:Addgene_55877)
